# Supplementary material for: Adintoviruses: An Animal-Tropic Family of Midsize Eukaryotic Linear dsDNA (MELD) Viruses
Source: bioRxiv preprint, doi:10.1101/697771, version 3 (2020-02-27)
Supplement: Fig4 Supp1 Human Adinto nucleotide [file 697771_file10.txt]

LOCUS       AC083860                7129 bp    DNA     linear   SYN 16-Nov-2019
DEFINITION  .
FEATURES             Location/Qualifiers
     source          1..7129
                     /mol_type="genomic DNA"
                     /organism="Homo sapiens"
                     /chromosome="7"
                     /clone="RP11-3P18"
                     /clone_lib="RPCI human BAC library 11"
                     /db_xref="taxon:9606"
                     /segment="37604428..37597300"
                     /sex="male"
                     /tissue_type="blood"
     CDS             join(1..246,249..362,365..499,501..614,618..767,769..894,
                     1093..1233)
                     /product="Hexon"
     repeat_region   1..75
                     /note="MLT1H"
     repeat_region   1138..1312
                     /note="MER58A"
     CDS             1230..1514
                     /product="Adenain?"
     CDS             complement(join(1504..1578,1581..1646,1648..1926,
                     1963..2061,2096..2299))
                     /product="Adintoc2?"
     CDS             complement(join(2278..2328,2331..2450))
                     /product="GasderminX"
     repeat_region   2666..3121
                     /note="MLT1C"
     CDS             complement(join(2848..2886,2888..2902,2905..2985,
                     3021..3122,3156..3311,3337..3477))
                     /product="FtsK?"
     CDS             complement(join(3441..3557,3559..3687,3689..3877,
                     3909..4316,4322..4405,4408..4467,4469..4561,4564..4956,
                     4964..5101,5301..5369,5372..5518,5599..5700,5791..6009,
                     6036..6242))
                     /product="PolB"
     CDS             complement(join(6245..6367,6370..6621,6630..6704,
                     6706..6975,6977..7129))
                     /product="Oncoid?"
BASE COUNT  2069 A  1429 C  1416 G  2215 T  0 OTHER
ORIGIN
        1 ATGACAAATA ATCAATGTTG TTTAAAGCCA CTAAGTTTTA GGAAGCTTGT TACGCAGTAA
       61 AGTCTAACTG ATACACAAGA AGGTAAATTT TACAAAGATG CTGCCAGTAA GCAGAAATAC
      121 ATAGCAAAGC AAAGAGGAAA TGAGGACATT AAGAAACATT CATATTTCAC TGCTAGACGT
      181 AGATATTTCC ACTTTTTGAA TCTTCACCCT GACTACATAT ATATTTTCAA GAAAAAATAC
      241 TGCTAAATAG TATAGATGTT ACCCATAAAC TCTATAAACT GTACATCCTT TCAGCTTCCC
      301 TGTTTGCTGA GAGACCCTGG TGGTGCTTGC TGTACGTTAG GGTCTTGCTG GAGTTTTGTC
      361 CCCAGCCAAT GCTCTGTACC TGGTGGACTG GGAAAGTAGG AAGGTATTTA GCATACCTCA
      421 GGGAAGCCAA GAATGTAAAC AGGAAAATCC ATTCCAGAGG CAGTTGCTAA CAGAACTCAT
      481 GTTGGGTTCT GTCATCCATG GATAATGGCA CCATTGGTGG GGATTATTAT AAAAATCCTC
      541 TTGACTTTAA AGATTATGGT ATTGACTTAG GGACTCTGGA TGTGGGTGGG GAACCCAGGA
      601 ACTTAATCAG GAGGTGACTC TCTTGCAGGC TAGGGAACAA CACAGAAAGG AACAAGTGCT
      661 GTCTGAGAAC CATGAAGAGT AAAGTCAAGA TCACACATTT TGCCATTAGA CCAGTCACTG
      721 AATGGTCCAG TCTCCTCTTC CCAGAACACT GCTCTCTGCC TAATATGAGC AACTGAGGGC
      781 AGATACTGGT TCACCAGAGC TTTTGCTGAC GGTGTTAACA TGGTCACCTA TAGTGTTTTG
      841 GATGCTGTCA TAGATGTCAC TCAGAGATGG AATGCATTAT TTCACTACAT ATAAACATGG
      901 AGAGTTACAT TTTAGTGCCA TGTAACTGAA ACATCCAGAT ATGGGGCAAC ATTTTAAATA
      961 TTTTCTCCAT TCACTGCTTA CCAAGAGATG GACCAGTGAA GTGTTTGGTC ATCTGTGAAT
     1021 ATGAACATTA AAAAATTGCT GTGATTGATA ATATAGAATC TGTTTCTGAT TTTTTTTTTA
     1081 CTCCATGAAT GATTTGTATC ATCCCTTCTC TACATGAATG TGGATGGGCC ATATCTGGTT
     1141 TTTGTAAATA AAGTTTTATT GGGACACTGC CACAGCCATG TGTTTATGTG TGATCGACAA
     1201 CTGCTTTCAT CCTGCAATGT CAGAATTGAG TAGTGCAACA GAGACTATCT GGCCCTGTGA
     1261 AACCTGAACT ACTTACTATC TTATTTTTAG CAGAAAAAGT TTATGACCTC TGCTGTATGT
     1321 CCATCATGAG CCCAGCCTCA CAGCGCTTGC CATCATCAGC CCAATATCAC CCATTTTACC
     1381 ACCTTGCCCT GAGGCTTGGG CTCTCCTTTT TCTCTCCCCT GCCCTTTGAC ACCTCTTATT
     1441 TTTCCCTTTT AAGGAGGGCA AGCACAATGC TTATAAAACC CTTATTTTTA GGAAAACAAA
     1501 ACTCTATTTT TTAACAAACC AAGTCATTTT TTTTTTCTTC AAAATATTTA GTTCTGATAT
     1561 ACCTATATCA GGATAATCTT TCACTTCCTC AGAGCCAATG TACTGGGCAA TTTTGCTGAG
     1621 AAGAACGTTG CCCAGTGATT TAAGTTTCAT CTGCTCCAGC TGATATCTCT GAGCGTGTTT
     1681 CCTCAAGATA TTAAATAGAA AGTTTAGTTC TGATAAGAGT CTCATAAATA TCTCCCACCC
     1741 TTAAGGGTGT TGCTTAGCTG TGCTCAACTG TTTGGCAAAC AGACCAAGTC CCTGTTGTCA
     1801 GGGGTAGCAG CTTTGTGCTT CCTATTGCAT TCTAATGGCC CTTCTGGCCA TACATTAACC
     1861 TCTATACCTG CTTCATCTTG TTCAGAAGCA GCTCAGTATT TTTTTTTTAT ATGGTTGATT
     1921 TATGCTGGGT TAGGTAAAAG TTGATTGATG GATCTCTTAG TTCAAAAAAA GGTGTAGTCT
     1981 CTTTTTCTTG TTTACTCTGG TGTGAAACAT AGAGCTTTGT TGAAGTATGG GCTCATTATA
     2041 TCTTTTCTTA AAAGTATTTT TTCAGACATT CAGAGTATTT AAGGCTTTTT AATGCTCATA
     2101 TCCATATGAT ATGGGTAATG GTGGTGACCA CGTTTTCCTC AGCAGGTATA TTCTTTAGTT
     2161 TTTTTGCTAA ATACAGCTTC TCTGGACCCT TCATCACTGA CTGCTCGGTG GTTGGAAGCA
     2221 AAGGTGGGTT AAGCTTTGGG ATACAAAAAA CCTTCCTCTT GCCCCATGGA CATTTTGTCA
     2281 TTTTAAGGGG GCTGTAGTAC TACCCAAATC TTTGGTCATT CCTGCGTTAT TTTCAAAATC
     2341 TGAAAACAGT GTGCTATCGG GGGGATGTTT CCTTTTAGAG TATTGAGGGC AGTCTCAAGG
     2401 ACAGCAAAAA CTAGATCATC AAATACACCT GAGAACATGC TTTTTCTCTG TCAGGATATT
     2461 TGCAGAAGTA ATTCCAAAAG TTTTGGGCTT CCCATCACAT AGCAAGACAT GACTCTGCCA
     2521 CATGGATTCA GGAAGATATG GTAGCAGTTC CCTGTGGGAA TGTACTTATA ACACCGTCTC
     2581 AAAGAAAAGA CAGTCATGAC CCTCCAGGGA GGCATAAGCA AGTGTGCAGC TTGTGTTCAT
     2641 GCAGCTGTGT TTAGGTCTAC TGCAGTGGGT TGAACTGTGG CCACCAAAAG ATATGCTCAC
     2701 CCAGAACCTC AGAATGTGAT CTTATTTGAA ATTAGTCTTT TGCAAATGTA ATTAAGGTAA
     2761 AGATCTTGAG ATGAGATCAT CCTAGTTTGG GTTGGCTCTT CAATTCAGTG ATGGTGTCCT
     2821 TATAAGAGAC AGAAGGAGAA GATACATAGA GAAGGTCGTT AAAAAAATGA AGATTAGAAT
     2881 TATGGATTAT TCTATTATTA GGAAGATTAG GATTAGATTA TGCTGCCACA AACCAAGGAA
     2941 TGCCTGGAGC AACCAAAAGC CGGAAGAGTC AAGGAAGGTT CTCCCTTAGA GGCTACGGAA
     3001 GTCCTCTTGG CACCTTGATT TCAGACTAGG GACCTCCAGA AATGTAAGAG AATCAATTTC
     3061 TGCTCTTTTG AGCCATCTAC TTCATGGTAA TTTACTATGG CAGCCCCAGG AAATGAACAC
     3121 AATCAGCACA GGTATCCTTG GAGACTATGG TAGCATCATG CAAGGTTACA GAAAAAAAGA
     3181 GTGCTTGGTT CATGGACATC TGTGGGGCCA GTGTTACCTG TAATTAGTCC CAAGCATTTT
     3241 GAAAAAGAAC CATGACTTTT TCTTATGGTG GCACAGTTTC CCTTATCCTG CAAAATACAT
     3301 TTTGAACCAT GTTAAAGAGG CTGAGATTCA GAGATGTCAT ACTTGGTGGG ATTTTTTAAA
     3361 AAATTTATTG TTGCCATGGG CCCTGTTGCT CTGAACATTA CACTGCACAC ACTCACACAA
     3421 GCAGCTCCAT CCTTCCCAGC TTAGAGGGCT TGTTCGGTTT TTCGAAAAGC GGTGTTGTCA
     3481 CAGACTACTG AAATCTCAGC AGTAAGAAAG TGTCTTAAAG CCAACAAACT ATGTTGTAGA
     3541 CAGATAACTG ATGTTTTTTC ACATGGTCTG TCTCAATTGG TCAAACAATG GCTGCTCTTT
     3601 TAAAAATGTC TTCATATTTA CCTGCCTTTT TGAGGAAGTA AACAAGCATG AGTTCCTTAA
     3661 GACATCAACA TTGACTTTGG TACTGTTCTA GCTTTCTGTG TAATGCTTCT GAGATGGGGC
     3721 AGACCATTAG CCCTGATGGA TCGAGGTCCC CAGAAGAAGT CTCTGCAATA TACACCTGAG
     3781 GAACAAATCC CCTACTCAAT TCAGCCAGCT TATCAGCTCC AGGATGGTTC CAGTCTCTGT
     3841 TCTGTGCTGC TAAAATAAAG GAATTCCTTG TTACTGATTA AACATATTAA TTTAAGCAAT
     3901 CAAGTAGATT ATACTTCCTT GTGAATGAAT GCTAAATTAA AGTAGGCAAT GACAGTTTTA
     3961 GCCCTCTTCT CTATTAGGCA GGTGATTCTA AAATCACCCT TCCAACAAAT CATAGAGGTA
     4021 TAGTCATTTA TGAATTGGCA CCAGAACATA GCATAAGAAA GAGACAACAG GAAATGGTCA
     4081 AGCTCTACAT GTATCTTCAC TAAGGCAATG TTGGAAAGAT TTAACTGTTG GGCAACCTTA
     4141 TAATCCCGTG AAATAAAAAA TGGCTTGGCA ATCTGTCTCC TGTGGGCTTC TTTTACAGCT
     4201 GCTGGGGATT CAAGCAAATC CCCTACAGGG TGATAATCCT CGAGACATTT GTGTTTTCTG
     4261 GCATAGAGTC TCATACATCT GGGAAAGCTG GACGCCTCTT GTTTATTTCT TAGGTGTGGG
     4321 CACGAAGATC ACTAAAGAGG TCCATGGAAG TTTCTTTTAA ATGCCAAACT TCATAAATCT
     4381 CAGTACCACA TTCACTTCCA CTCTGCGTCA GGTTCTCGCT GAGCAGTGCT CTTTATTCAT
     4441 GTGGTTGCCC TTGATATGCT GGGAAATTTC AGAATAGATT CGGTAAAGTA GAAGGCTCTC
     4501 CACTGGCCCT GGAGTGCAGT ATGGGAAAAT TATAGCCTGG GTGAAATTTC ACCTTCAGCA
     4561 GCCCCAAGTG GGATTTCTGA AGATTTTTGA AATTATCAGG ATTTGTTTGT GTGTGCCTTG
     4621 CAAGTATTTC TTGGACTTAT CTACAAAAAG ATACAGGTTT GTGACAACAT AATAATGTCT
     4681 CTAGTAACCA CATTTTAAAA CATGGTGTAG ATAGATGTTG TTTGTATGAC CCCCAGAGAG
     4741 ACTCCAAAAG TGAACTCGAG AAGCAAAAGT GAGTCTTTCC ACATAGACCC AACTGGAAGC
     4801 TCTGAGAATA GTGTTGTTGA AGTGGGTAGG ATGACAGCCT TTAACATTAT ATCCATGAAA
     4861 CTTAAAGAGC ACCATAATCG TTATCAAAAT ATGGCCTGAT GGACTGTGGC CACCTGGAAG
     4921 CATGGCATGT GGATATCCCA ATGCTTCATA CAGATGCTAT GGGTCAGTAT TGCTTTTGGT
     4981 GCTGATGGTA ACTTTCAGAA ATGAAAAGCA CCAAGGCATC TGGCGATCTG CCTGTACATA
     5041 GCTGTGCAGA ATGGATGCTG GCCTCACATA CTGAGAGTGT CCATGTGTCC TTTGCTACTG
     5101 ATTAAACATA TTAATTTAAG CAGCAATGCC CTGATGTGCA TGTTTGAAAC TTTGCATAAG
     5161 GCCATTAGGG TCATCTCTTC AAGGCCTTCT TCTAATCTCA TCATCCGCTA CAGAGTAAAT
     5221 GCTACTACTC TTTCCACTGC TTATTTTTGG TACCACTTCA GAAGCCCTTC TCTCTTCATG
     5281 GCATAATATG CTGAGAGTTA TGTTAGAATC AGCATAGGAG TCATATAATT TTGACTCTGA
     5341 ACCATGTTTA CAAAATGGGG AAAGTGTCCT TACTTCCTAG AAATTTCACA TCTTGTGAAA
     5401 GCTTACTTAG CTTCAAAAGT AGAAATACAA ATAATTGTAT GAAATATAAA GAGTGATATT
     5461 TAATTTTTTG ATGTCTCTGA ACATAACTTC TCATCTGTGT CATAAAATTT AGGAGCATTT
     5521 AATCAAATTA TCCAGCACCT GTCACTAAAT AATAGGTGAT AAATATATGC CCCAGAAAAT
     5581 CAGCAGTCAT AGATTTCTTT ATAAACAACC AAGCATAACA TACAATCTAA AATTCCCACT
     5641 CTCACTTTCT CTTAAACAGG TGTGTAGTAT ACATAGAATT TGGGTATTTA TCTCAGTTTC
     5701 TTACTTACAG TCGAAATCAC ATACACTCTA ATCCTTGGAG AGTTTAGAGT TTCCAAACCC
     5761 ATAGCCCCAG AAAATAGATG TTTATCAATT TTAAAGCAGA CTTTTTAGGG ACACCATAAT
     5821 AAAAGGCTTC ACTTTCATTT TCCTGGGGAG GGAAATCCCT GAAGCACTCT CCAAACAATA
     5881 TATTTTATGT CTCATTTCCC CGCCAGCAGC CTTCACTTTC TGCCATTTTA AGCAAAGTTT
     5941 GGAGCAGCAG ATGGCCTCAG ACTGGGAGTA TCCATATGGG TTCTCCACCC TTCTCCCCAC
     6001 AACACTGATT TATCACAATC CTTGGGTTTG TGTCAAAGAG CACTGTGACA CTGATCACAG
     6061 ATGGAATCAT CACCTGAAGA TCCTACATGC ACAGGCATAA AATCATCCTT GGGTCTAGCA
     6121 CAAAAACTGT TTGCATCACT ACAAGCTGGG GACTGCAGGT AACAACAGGG TTGCTCTCGC
     6181 CTATGCCTGT TATAGAATAT GATAATAGTA AAGGCTAGGT AGCCCTTACA CACAGACTGC
     6241 ACTCAGGTGG ATAATTTTCT AAATGAAAAA TCTCAATGTC TTTTGAAGCC TTTCTGTTTG
     6301 GGACATCAGT TTGACTGCAG TCTACCCTTA AAAAGGGCTG CTGTGAAACC ACTGAATTCC
     6361 AGATAATCAA TACTGGATAT TAGTGATCCC AATAAAGTGA ACTACTGAAT TCCAGGTAAT
     6421 TCCAGTTGTC AACATGGCAC TGGTTCTACA GATGAAACTT TCTGCCCTCA CTCCCTGCAA
     6481 AGTTCTTACT GTTGTTACTG TTAACATAAA CAACTCAGCA CAGATAAACT CTGTATTGTT
     6541 CTGTACCACA TTAGCAAAAT TAGTTAGAAA TTCCAAAGCA TTTAGCTCGC CAGTCCTTGG
     6601 TCTGTACAAG AGGAGGATTG TTTAAAACCT TAATTACATA ACTTACTAAA ATATTTCCTA
     6661 TGAAACTCAT AAATGAATCT CTGCAAGTTC CAGTTAATCA CTTCCATGTC TTCTAGAAAT
     6721 GATGGTATCT TGGATAAGTT TATTTAAAAA CTCAATATTT ATTGTAATAT TCAACATTTT
     6781 GGAAACATCT ACCATAATTT GATGTTCTTT CAAGGCCCAT CTTCCTAGTG TCTGTTGTCA
     6841 TTTTAATCAC CCTTTTCTTC TCTCAGTGAC TTCAGAACCT CCTTTTTTAT TTTCTGAGGA
     6901 TTCTGAGGGA CTGTGTGTTG GGATTGTGTG GAGTGAGTCC AAGGGATGCC AGGCTGCATC
     6961 GTAGCTCTGG AATTTACTTG CAACCACAGG CTCTCCCAAC CCTGTTATGG GGCTTCAGAG
     7021 TTTGGAGGTG GTGAAGAGGT GGCCAAAAGC TCTTCAACCC CACAGGTGCT GCACATCCAA
     7081 TGTATATGAG GCTGACCACA TCTTGGAGAA GGCTTGATAT GCTGACCTC
//
